>Addgene plasmid #65199 | pYTK092 | depositor full sequence | sequence record 110252 | Full Sequence
TCGGTCTCACAATGCTAAATTCGAGTGAAACACAGGAAGATCAGAAAATCCTCATTTCATCCATATTAAC
AATAATTTCAAATGTTTATTTGCATTATTTGAAACTAGGCAAGACAAGCAACGAAACGTTTTTGAAAATT
TTGAGTATTTTCAATAAATTTGTAGAGGACTCAGATATTGAAAAAAAGCTACAGCAATTAATACTTGATA
AGAAGAGTATTGAGAAGGGCAACGGTTCATCATCTCATGGATCTGCACATGAACAAACACCAGAGTCAAA
CGACGTTGAAATTGAGGCTACTGCGCCAATTGATGACAATACAGACGATGATAACAAACCGAAGTTATCT
GATGTAGAAAAGGATTAAAGATGCTAAGAGATAGTGATGATATTTCATAAATAATGTAATTCTATATATG
TTAATTACCTTTTTTGCGAGGCATATTTATGGTGAAGGATAAGTTTTGACCATCAAAGAAGGTTAATGTG
GCTGTGGTTTCAGGGTCCATAAAGCCCACATGGATAACATTACCCCTTGAGACCAGACCAATAAAAAACG
CCCGGCGGCAACCGAGCGTTCTGAACAAATCCAGATGGAGTTCTGAGGTCATTACTGGATCTATCAACAG
GAGTCCAAGCGAGCTCGATATCAAATTACGCCCCGCCCTGCCACTCATCGCAGTACTGTTGTAATTCATT
AAGCATTCTGCCGACATGGAAGCCATCACAAACGGCATGATGAACCTGAATCGCCAGCGGCATCAGCACC
TTGTCGCCTTGCGTATAATATTTGCCCATGGTGAAAACGGGGGCGAAGAAGTTGTCCATATTGGCCACGT
TTAAATCAAAACTGGTGAAACTCACCCAGGGATTGGCTGAAACGAAAAACATATTCTCAATAAACCCTTT
AGGGAAATAGGCCAGGTTTTCACCGTAACACGCCACATCTTGCGAATATATGTGTAGAAACTGCCGGAAA
TCGTCGTGGTATTCACTCCAGAGCGATGAAAACGTTTCAGTTTGCTCATGGAAAACGGTGTAACAAGGGT
GAACACTATCCCATATCACCAGCTCACCGTCTTTCATTGCCATACGAAATTCCGGATGAGCATTCATCAG
GCGGGCAAGAATGTGAATAAAGGCCGGATAAAACTTGTGCTTATTTTTCTTTACGGTCTTTAAAAAGGCC
GTAATATCCAGCTGAACGGTCTGGTTATAGGTACATTGAGCAACTGACTGAAATGCCTCAAAATGTTCTT
TACGATGCCATTGGGATATATCAACGGTGGTATATCCAGTGATTTTTTTCTCCATTTTAGCTTCCTTAGC
TCCTGAAAATCTCGATAACTCAAAAAATACGCCCGGTAGTGATCTTATTTCATTATGGTGAAAGTTGGAA
CCTCTTACGTGCCCGATCAATCATGACCAAAATCCCTTAACGTGAGTTTTCGTTCCACTGAGCGTCAGAC
CCCGTAGAAAAGATCAAAGGATCTTCTTGAGATCCTTTTTTTCTGCGCGTAATCTGCTGCTTGCAAACAA
AAAAACCACCGCTACCAGCGGTGGTTTGTTTGCCGGATCAAGAGCTACCAACTCTTTTTCCGAAGGTAAC
TGGCTTCAGCAGAGCGCAGATACCAAATACTGTTCTTCTAGTGTAGCCGTAGTTAGGCCACCACTTCAAG
AACTCTGTAGCACCGCCTACATACCTCGCTCTGCTAATCCTGTTACCAGTGGCTGCTGCCAGTGGCGATA
AGTCGTGTCTTACCGGGTTGGACTCAAGACGATAGTTACCGGATAAGGCGCAGCGGTCGGGCTGAACGGG
GGGTTCGTGCACACAGCCCAGCTTGGAGCGAACGACCTACACCGAACTGAGATACCTACAGCGTGAGCTA
TGAGAAAGCGCCACGCTTCCCGAAGGGAGAAAGGCGGACAGGTATCCGGTAAGCGGCAGGGTCGGAACAG
GAGAGCGCACGAGGGAGCTTCCAGGGGGAAACGCCTGGTATCTTTATAGTCCTGTCGGGTTTCGCCACCT
CTGACTTGAGCGTCGATTTTTGTGATGCTCGTCAGGGGGGCGGAGCCTATGGAAAAACGCCAGCAACGCG
GCCTTTTTACGGTTCCTGGCCTTTTGCTGGCCTTTTGCTCACATGTTCTTTCCTGCGTTATCCCCTGATT
CTGTGGATAACCGTAG
Features (pLannotate 1.2.2; 5 found; start..end, strand, type, name):
      6..365     +  CDS            GEA2 (fragment): GEA2_YEAST - Experimental evidence at protein level: Swiss-Prot protein existence level 1. Activates the ARF proteins by exchanging bound GDP for free GTP. Plays a role in maintaining mitochondrial morphology (PubMed:25190516). From Saccharomyces cerevisiae (strain ATCC 204508 / S288c) (Baker's yeast).
    551..585     -  terminator     lambda t0 terminator: minimal transcription terminator from phage lambda (Scholtissek and Grosse, 1987)
    659..1315    -  CDS            cat: CAT_ECOLX - Experimental evidence at protein level: Swiss-Prot protein existence level 1. This enzyme is an effector of chloramphenicol resistance in bacteria. From Escherichia coli. This protein is used as a marker in many commonly used cloning vectors, such as pACYC184.
   1316..1413    -  promoter       cat promoter: promoter of the E. coli cat gene encoding chloramphenicol acetyltransferase
   1497..2085    +  rep_origin     ori: high-copy-number ColE1/pMB1/pBR322/pUC origin of replication
