[The description below was written by a language model from this plasmid's Addgene catalogue record and pLannotate feature annotations shown in this document.]
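Description:
pYTK092 is a small (about 2.2 kb) part-storage plasmid from the modular Yeast Toolkit (YTK) for multipart hierarchical assembly in Saccharomyces cerevisiae. It is built on the toolkit's part entry vector, pYTK001, and is maintained in E. coli rather than in yeast. Replication relies on a high-copy ColE1/pUC-type origin. Selection uses a chloramphenicol acetyltransferase (cat) gene driven by its native promoter and followed by a lambda t0 terminator. Although catalogued as a bacterial expression vector, the feature table shows no expression cassette for the insert and no yeast origin or yeast marker, which fits its role as a carrier of a single DNA part.

The insert is the URA3 5' homology region from S. cerevisiae, formatted as a Type 8b part. It was cloned through BsmBI sites that were destroyed in the process. The automated annotation labels roughly 360 bp of this region as a fragment of the GEA2 coding sequence. This is presumably because genomic sequence flanking the URA3 locus overlaps that neighbouring gene. The fragment appears to serve purely as a targeting arm and not as an expressed product.

In the toolkit scheme, Type 7, 8a and 8b parts are combined to build vectors for yeast chromosomal integration. In that arrangement this part supplies the upstream arm, so that assembled cassettes can recombine into the URA3 locus instead of being carried on an episomal plasmid. The record does not describe the specific overhangs or the partner parts used alongside it.
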