Addgene plasmid #65199: pYTK092
Purpose: Encodes URA3 5' Homology as a Type 8b part to be used in the Dueber YTK system
Depositing lab: John Dueber. Depositing organization: University of California, Berkeley. Publication: A Highly Characterized Yeast Toolkit for Modular, Multipart Assembly. Lee ME, DeLoache WC, Cervantes B, Dueber JE. ACS Synth Biol. 2015 Apr 14. 10.1021/sb500366v PubMed 25871405.
Backbone
  Vector backbone: pYTK001
  Vector type: Bacterial Expression
Growth in bacteria
  Bacterial resistance: Chloramphenicol, 25 μg/mL
  Growth temperature: 37°C
  Growth strain: DH10B
  Copy number: High Copy
Gene/Insert
  Gene/Insert name: URA3 5' Homology
  Species: S. cerevisiae (budding yeast)
  Cloning method: Restriction Enzyme; 5′ cloning site BsmBI (destroyed during cloning); 3′ cloning site BsmBI (destroyed during cloning)
Terms and licenses: Academic/Nonprofit Terms; Industry Terms: Not Available to Industry
Depositor comments: Combination of part Types 7, 8a, and 8b are used for Yeast Chromosomal Integration in the Dueber YTK. For more information, please visit the supplemental information in PMID:25871405.
How to cite: pYTK092 was a gift from John Dueber (Addgene plasmid # 65199 ; http://n2t.net/addgene:65199 ; RRID:Addgene_65199)
