>Addgene plasmid #65199 | pYTK092 | addgene partial sequence | sequence record 112262 | pRS414-R 5'-CACCTCTGACTTGAGCGTCG-3'
GGGGGGCGGAGCCTATGGAAAAACGCCAGCAACGCGGCCTTTTTACGGTTCCTGGCCTTTTGCTGGCCTT
TTGCTCACATGTTCTTTCCTGCGTTATCCCCTGATTCTGTGGATAACCGTAGTCGGTCTCACAATGCTAA
ATTCGAGTGAAACACAGGAAGATCAGAAAATCCTCATTTCATCCATATTAACAATAATTTCAAATGTTTA
TTTGCATTATTTGAAACTAGGCAAGACAAGCAACGAAACGTTTTTGAAAATTTTGAGTATTTTCAATAAA
TTTGTAGAGGACTCAGATATTGAAAAAAAGCTACAGCAATTAATACTTGATAAGAAGAGTATTGAGAAGG
GCAACGGTTCATCATCTCATGGATCTGCACATGAACAAACACCAGAGTCAAACGACGTTGAAATTGAGGC
TACTGCGCCAATTGATGACAATACAGACGATGATAACAAACCGAAGTTATCTGATGTAGAAAAGGATTAA
AGATGCTAAGAGATAGTGATGATATTTCATAAATAATGTAATTCTATATATGTTAATTACCTTTTTTGCG
AGGCATATTTATGGTGAAGGATAAGTTTTGACCATCAAAGAAGGTTAATGTGGCTGTGGTTTCAGGGTCC
ATAAAGCCCACATGGATAACATTACCCCTTGAGACCAGACCAATAAAAAACGCCCGGCGGCAACCGAGCG
TTCTGAACAAATCCAGATGGAGTTCTGAGGTCATTACTGGATCTATCAACAGGAGTCCAAGCGAGCTCGA
TATCAAATTACGCCCCGCCCTGCCACTCATCGCAGTACTGTTGTAATTCATTAAGCATTCTGCCGACATG
GAAGCCATCACAAACGGCATGATGAACCTGAATCGCCAGCGGCATCAGCACCTTGTCGCCTTGCGTATAA
TATTTGCCCATGGTGAAAACGGGGGCGAAGAAGTTGTCCATATTGGCCACGTTTAAATCAAAACTGGTGA
AA
