>Addgene plasmid #65199 | pYTK092 | addgene partial sequence | sequence record 220950 | CAT-F 5'-GTTTGTGATGGCTTCCATGTC-3'
GTACTGCGATGAGTGGCAGGGCGGGGCGTAATTTGATATCGAGCTCGCTTGGACTCCTGTTGATAGATCC
AGTAATGACCTCAGAACTCCATCTGGATTTGTTCAGAACGCTCGGTTGCCGCCGGGCGTTTTTTATTGGT
CTGGTCTCAAGGGGTAATGTTATCCATGTGGGCTTTATGGACCCTGAAACCACAGCCACATTAACCTTCT
TTGATGGTCAAAACTTATCCTTCACCATAAATATGCCTCGCAAAAAAGGTAATTAACATATATAGAATTA
CATTATTTATGAAATATCATCACTATCTCTTAGCATCTTTAATCCTTTTCTACATCAGATAACTTCGGTT
TGTTATCATCGTCTGTATTGTCATCAATTGGCGCAGTAGCCTCAATTTCAACGTCGTTTGACTCTGGTGT
TTGTTCATGTGCAGATCCATGAGATGATGAACCGTTGCCCTTCTCAATACTCTTCTTATCAAGTATTAAT
TGCTGTAGCTTTTTTTCAATATCTGAGTCCTCTACAAATTTATTGAAAATACTCAAAATTTTCAAAAACG
TTTCGTTGCTTGTCTTGCCTAGTTTCAAATAATGCAAATAAACATTTGAAATTATTGTTAATATGGATGA
AATGAGGATTTTCTGATCTTCCTGTGTTTCACTCGAATTTAGCATTGTGAGACCGACTACGGTTATCCAC
AGAATCAGGGGATAACGCAGGAAAGAACATGTGAGCAAAAGGCCAGCAAAAGGCCAGGAACCGTAAAAAG
GCCGCGTTGCTGGCGTTTTTCCATA
